>Addgene plasmid #201064 | pAAV4.68-mut | addgene full sequence | sequence record 393068 | Addgene NGS Result
GATATCCTTAAGGTCCTGTATTAGAGGTCACGTGAGTGTTTTGCGACATTTTGCGACACCATGTGGTCAC
GCTGGGTATTTAAGCCCGAGTGAGCACGCAGGGTCTCCATTTTGAAGCGGGAGGTTTGAACGCGCAGCCA
CCACGCCGGGGTTTTACGAGATTGTGATTAAGGTCCCCAGCGACCTTGACGAGCATCTGCCCGGCATTTC
TGACAGCTTTGTGAACTGGGTGGCCGAGAAGGAATGGGAGTTGCCGCCAGATTCTGACATGGATCTGAAT
CTGATTGAGCAGGCACCCCTGACCGTGGCCGAGAAGCTGCAGCGCGACTTTCTGACGGAATGGCGCCGTG
TGAGTAAGGCCCCGGAGGCCCTTTTCTTTGTGCAATTTGAGAAGGGAGAGAGCTACTTCCACATGCACGT
GCTCGTGGAAACCACCGGGGTGAAATCCATGGTTTTGGGACGTTTCCTGAGTCAGATTCGCGAAAAACTG
ATTCAGAGAATTTACCGCGGGATCGAGCCGACTTTGCCAAACTGGTTCGCGGTCACAAAGACCAGAAATG
GCGCCGGAGGCGGGAACAAGGTGGTGGATGAGTGCTACATCCCCAATTACTTGCTCCCCAAAACCCAGCC
TGAGCTCCAGTGGGCGTGGACTAATATGGAACAGTATTTAAGCGCCTGTTTGAATCTCACGGAGCGTAAA
CGGTTGGTGGCGCAGCATCTGACGCACGTGTCGCAGACGCAGGAGCAGAACAAAGAGAATCAGAATCCCA
ATTCTGATGCGCCGGTGATCAGATCAAAAACTTCAGCCAGGTACATGGAGCTGGTCGGGTGGCTCGTGGA
CAAGGGGATTACCTCGGAGAAGCAGTGGATCCAGGAGGACCAGGCCTCATACATCTCCTTCAATGCGGCC
TCCAACTCGCGGTCCCAAATCAAGGCTGCCTTGGACAATGCGGGAAAGATTATGAGCCTGACTAAAACCG
CCCCCGACTACCTGGTGGGCCAGCAGCCCGTGGAGGACATTTCCAGCAATCGGATTTATAAAATTTTGGA
ACTAAACGGGTACGATCCCCAATATGCGGCTTCCGTCTTTCTGGGATGGGCCACGAAAAAGTTCGGCAAG
AGGAACACCATCTGGCTGTTTGGGCCTGCAACTACCGGGAAGACCAACATCGCGGAGGCCATAGCCCACA
CTGTGCCCTTCTACGGGTGCGTAAACTGGACCAATGAGAACTTTCCCTTCAACGACTGTGTCGACAAGAT
GGTGATCTGGTGGGAGGAGGGGAAGATGACCGCCAAGGTCGTGGAGTCGGCCAAAGCCATTCTCGGAGGA
AGCAAGGTGCGCGTGGACCAGAAATGCAAGTCCTCGGCCCAGATAGACCCGACTCCCGTGATCGTCACCT
CCAACACCAACATGTGCGCCGTGATTGACGGGAACTCAACGACCTTCGAACACCAGCAGCCGTTGCAAGA
CCGGATGTTCAAATTTGAACTCACCCGCCGTCTGGATCATGACTTTGGGAAGGTCACCAAGCAGGAAGTC
AAAGACTTTTTCCGGTGGGCAAAGGATCACGTGGTTGAGGTGGAGCATGAATTCTACGTCAAAAAGGGTG
GAGCCAAGAAAAGACCCGCCCCCAGTGACGCAGATATAAGTGAGCCCAAACGGGTGCGCGAGTCAGTTGC
GCAGCCATCGACGTCAGACGCGGAAGCTTCGATCAACTACGCAGACAGGTACCAAAACAAATGTTCTCGT
CACGTGGGCATGAATCTGATGCTGTTTCCCTGCAGACAATGCGAGAGAATGAATCAGAATTCAAATATCT
GCTTCACTCACGGACAGAAAGACTGTTTAGAGTGCTTTCCCGTGTCAGAATCTCAACCCGTTTCTGTCGT
CAAAAAGGCGTATCAGAAACTGTGCTACATTCATCATATCATGGGAAAGGTGCCAGACGCTTGCACTGCC
TGCGATCTGGTCAATGTGGATTTGGATGACTGCATCTTTGAACAATAAATGATTTAAATATGGCTGCTGA
CGGTTACCTTCCAGATTGGCTAGAGGACAACCTCTCTGAAGGCGTTCGAGAGTGGTGGGCGCTGCAACCT
GGAGCCCCTAAACCCAAGGCAAATCAACAACATCAGGACAACGCTCGGGGTCTTGTGCTTCCGGGTTACA
AATACCTCGGACCCGGCAACGGACTCGACAAGGGGGAACCCGTCAACGCAGCGGACGCGGCAGCCCTCGA
GCACGACAAGGCCTACGACCAGCAGCTCAAGGCCGGTGACAACCCCTACCTCAAGTACAACCACGCCGAC
GCGGAGTTCCAGCAGCGGCTTCAGGGCGACACATCGTTTGGGGGCAACCTCGGCAGAGCAGTCTTCCAGG
CCAAAAAGAGGGTTCTTGAACCTCTTGGTCTGGTTGAGCAAGCGGGTGAGACGGCTCCTGGAAAGAAGAG
ACCGTTGATTGAATCCCCCCAGCAGCCCGACTCCTCCACGGGTATCGGCAAAAAAGGCAAGCAGCCGGCT
AAAAAGAAGCTCGTTTTCGAAGACGAAACTGGAGCAGGCGACGGACCCCCTGAGGGATCAACTTCCGGAG
CCATGTCTGATGACAGTGAGATGCGTGCAGCAGCTGGCGGAGCTGCAGTCGAGGGCGGACAAGGTGCCGA
TGGAGTGGGTAATGCCTCGGGTGATTGGCATTGCGATTCCACCTGGTCTGAGGGCCACGTCACGACCACC
AGCACCAGAACCTGGGTCTTGCCCACCTACAACAACCACCTCTACAAGCGACTCGGAGAGAGCCTGCAGT
CCAACACCTACAACGGATTCTCCACCCCCTGGGGATACTTTGACTTCAACCGCTTCCACTGCCACTTCTC
ACCACGTGACTGGCAGCGACTCATCAACAACAACTGGGGCATGCGACCCAAAGCCATGCGGGTCAAAATC
TTCAACATCCAGGTCAAGGAGGTCACGACGTCGAACGGCGAGACAACGGTGGCTAATAACCTTACCAGCA
CGGTTCAGATCTTTGCGGACTCGTCGTACGAACTGCCGTACGTGATGGATGCGGGTCAAGAGGGCAGCCT
GCCTCCTTTTCCCAACGACGTCTTTATGGTGCCCCAGTACGGCTACTGTGGACTGGTGACCGGCAACACT
TCGCAGCAACAGACTGACAGAAATGCCTTCTACTGCCTGGAGTACTTTCCTTCGCAGATGCTGCGGACTG
GCAACAACTTTGAAATTACGTACAGTTTTGAGAAGGTGCCTTTCCACTCGATGTACGCGCACAGCCAGAG
CCTGGACCGGCTGATGAACCCTCTCATCGACCAGTACCTGTGGGGACTGCAATCGACCACCACCGGAACC
ACCCTGAATGCCGGGACTGCCACCACCAACTTTACCAAGCTGCGGCCTACCAACTTTTCCAACTTTAAAA
AGAACTGGCTGCCCGGGCCTTCAATCAAGCAGCAGGGCTTCTCAAAGACTGCCAATCAAAACTACGAGAT
CCCTGCCACCGGGTCAGACAGTCTCATCGAATACGAGACGCACAGCACTCTGGACGGAAGATGGAGTGCC
CTGACCCCCGGACCTCCAATGGCCACGGCTGGACCTGCGGACAGCAAGTTCAGCAACAGCCAGCTCATCT
TTGCGGGGCCTAAACAGAACGGCAACACGGCCACCGTACCCGGGACTCTGATCTTCACCTCTGAGGAGGA
GCTGGCAGCCACCAACGCCACCGATACGGACATGTGGGGCAACCTACCTGGCGGTGACCAGAGCAGCAGC
AACCTGCCGGTGGTGAGAGGCCTGAGGGCCTTGGGAGCCGTGCCTGGAATGGTCTGGCAAAACAGAGACA
TTTACTACCAGGGTCCCATTTGGGCCAAGATTCCTCATACCGATGGACACTTTCACCCCTCACCGCTGAT
TGGTGGGTTTGGGCTGAAACACCCGCCTCCTCAAATTTTTATCAAGAACACCCCGGTACCTGCGAATCCT
GCAACGACCTTCAGCTCTACTCCGGTAAACTCCTTCATTACTCAGTACAGCACTGGCCAGGTGTCGGTGC
AGATTGACTGGGAGATCCAGAAGGAGCGGTCCAAACGCTGGAACCCCGAGGTCCAGTTTACCTCCAACTA
CGGACAGCAAAACTCTCTGTTGTGGGCTCCCGATGCGGCTGGGAAATACACTGAGCCTAGGGCTATCGGT
ACCCGCTACCTCACCCACCACCTGTAATAACCTGTTAATCAATAAACCGGTTTATTCGTTTCAGTTGAAC
TTTGGTCTAGAGATATCAGCAAAAGGCCAGGAACCGTAAAAAGGCCGCGTTGCTGGCGTTTTTCCATAGG
CTCCGCCCCCCTGACGAGCATCACAAAAATCGACGCTCAAGTCAGAGGTGGCGAAACCCGACAGGACTAT
AAAGATACCAGGCGTTTCCCCCTGGAAGCTCCCTCGTGCGCTCTCCTGTTCCGACCCTGCCGCTTACCGG
ATACCTGTCCGCCTTTCTCCCTTCGGGAAGCGTGGCGCTTTCTCATAGCTCACGCTGTAGGTATCTCAGT
TCGGTGTAGGTCGTTCGCTCCAAGCTGGGCTGTGTGCACGAACCCCCCGTTCAGCCCGACCGCTGCGCCT
TATCCGGTAACTATCGTCTTGAGTCCAACCCGGTAAGACACGACTTATCGCCACTGGCAGCAGCCACTGG
TAACAGGATTAGCAGAGCGAGGTATGTAGGCGGTGCTACAGAGTTCTTGAAGTGGTGGCCTAACTACGGC
TACACTAGAAGAACAGTATTTGGTATCTGCGCTCTGCTGAAGCCAGTTACCTTCGGAAAAAGAGTTGGTA
GCTCTTGATCCGGCAAACAAACCACCGCTGGTAGCGGTGGTTTTTTTGTTTGCAAGCAGCAGATTACGCG
CAGAAAAAAAGGATCTCAAGAAGATCCTTTGATCTTTTCTACGGGGTCTGACGCTCAGTGGAACGAAAAC
TCACGTTAAGGGATTTTGGTCATGAGATTATCAAAAAGGATCTTCACCTAGATCCTTTTAAATTAAAAAT
GAAGTTTTAAATCAATCTAAAGTATATATGAGTAAACTTGGTCTGACAGTTACCAATGCTTAATCAGTGA
GGCACCTATCTCAGCGATCTGTCTATTTCGTTCATCCATAGTTGCCTGGCTCCCCGTCGTGTAGATAACT
ACGATACGGGAGGGCTTACCATCTGGCCCCAGTGCTGCAATGATACCGCGAGACCCACGCTCACCGGCTC
CAGATTTATCAGCAATAAACCAGCCAGCCGGAAGGGCCGAGCGCAGAAGTGGTCCTGCAACTTTATCCGC
CTCCATCCAGTCTATTAATTGTTGCCGGGAAGCTAGAGTAAGTAGTTCGCCAGTTAATAGTTTGCGCAAC
GTTGTTGCCATTGCTACAGGCATCGTGGTGTCACGCTCGTCGTTTGGTATGGCTTCATTCAGCTCCGGTT
CCCAACGATCAAGGCGAGTTACATGATCCCCCATGTTGTGCAAAAAAGCGGTTAGCTCCTTCGGTCCTCC
GATCGTTGTCAGAAGTAAGTTGGCCGCAGTGTTATCACTCATGGTTATGGCAGCACTGCATAATTCTCTT
ACTGTCATGCCATCCGTAAGATGCTTTTCTGTGACTGGTGAGTACTCAACCAAGTCATTCTGAGAATAGT
GTATGCGGCGACCGAGTTGCTCTTGCCCGGCGTCAATACGGGATAATACCGCGCCACATAGCAGAACTTT
AAAAGTGCTCATCATTGGAAAACGTTCTTCGGGGCGAAAACTCTCAAGGATCTTACCGCTGTTGAGATCC
AGTTCGATGTAACCCACTCGTGCACCCAACTGATCTTCAGCATCTTTTACTTTCACCAGCGTTTCTGGGT
GAGCAAAAACAGGAAGGCAAAATGCCGCAAAAAAGGGAATAAGGGCGACACGGAAATGTTGAATACTCAT
ACTCTTCCTTTTTCAATATTATTGAAGCATTTATCAGGGTTATTGTCTCATGAGCGGATACATATTTGAA
TGTATTTAGAAAAATAAACAAATAGGGGTTCCGCGCACATTTCCCCGAAAAGTGCCACCT
Features (pLannotate 1.2.2; 5 found; start..end, strand, type, name):
    815..2005    +  CDS            Rep52: REP52_AAV2S - Experimental evidence at protein level: Swiss-Prot protein existence level 1. Plays a critical role during packaging of viral DNA into empty capsids, where they are thought to be part of the packaging motor complex. The single stranded genomic DNA is packaged in a 3' to 5' direction and requires the association between viral DNA and Rep40. Regulates host PKA activity by interacting with host PRKX as a mechanism to interfere with helper virus propagation and to promote its own replication. From Adeno-associated virus 2 (isolate Srivastava/1982) (AAV-2).
   2020..4224    +  CDS            VP1: CAPSD_AAV2S - Experimental evidence at protein level: Swiss-Prot protein existence level 1. Capsid protein self-assembles to form an icosahedral capsid with a T=1 symmetry, about 22 nm in diameter, and consisting of 60 copies of three size variants of the capsid protein VP1, VP2 and VP3 which differ in their N-terminus. The capsid encapsulates the genomic ssDNA. Binds to host cell heparan sulfate and uses host ITGA5-ITGB1 as coreceptor on the cell surface to provide virion attachment to target cell. This attachment induces virion internalization predominantly through clathrin-dependent endocyt
   4331..4919    -  rep_origin     ori: high-copy-number ColE1/pMB1/pBR322/pUC origin of replication
   5090..5950    -  CDS            AmpR: β-lactamase; bla; confers resistance to ampicillin, carbenicillin, and related antibiotics
   5951..6055    -  promoter       AmpR promoter: bla
