[The description below was written by a language model from this plasmid's Addgene catalogue record and pLannotate feature annotations shown in this document.]
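Description:
pAAV4.68-mut is an AAV packaging (Rep/Cap helper) plasmid of about 6.1 kb, built on the small pMCV backbone and classified as a mammalian expression/AAV vector. It is propagated in E. coli as a high-copy plasmid through a ColE1/pUC-type origin and selected with ampicillin via a β-lactamase gene driven by its own bla promoter. These bacterial elements make up essentially the whole backbone. The rest of the plasmid is occupied by the viral coding region.

The payload is the AAV2 rep gene followed by a synthetic capsid gene, AAV4.68 Cap, of about 2.2 kb, carrying the substitutions T591V, D593R, R594G and T596R. The automated annotation marks a Rep52 open reading frame and, immediately downstream, a VP1-length capsid reading frame. The capsid feature is labelled by similarity to the AAV2 capsid protein, but the catalogue entry identifies it as the AAV4.68 variant, so the heparan sulfate and integrin binding properties quoted for AAV2 should not be assumed to apply. Sequence upstream of the Rep52 annotation is unannotated. It may hold the remainder of the rep gene, but the record does not list any promoters for Rep or Cap. No ITRs are annotated, which fits a helper construct that supplies replication and capsid proteins in trans rather than being packaged itself.

The plasmid comes from work on structure-guided evolution of AAV capsids for improved central nervous system gene delivery. Plasmids of this kind are typically co-transfected into producer cells with an ITR-flanked transgene plasmid and adenoviral helper functions, here to yield recombinant vectors with the mutant AAV4.68 capsid.
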