Addgene plasmid #201064: pAAV4.68-mut
Purpose: Expresses AAV2 Rep and AAV4.68 Cap
Depositing lab: Aravind Asokan. Depositing organization: Duke University. Publication: Structure-guided AAV capsid evolution strategies for enhanced CNS gene delivery. Gonzalez TJ, Mitchell-Dick A, Blondel LO, Fanous MM, Hull JA, Oh DK, Moller-Tank S, Castellanos Rivera RM, Piedrahita JA, Asokan A. Nat Protoc. 2023 Sep 21. doi: 10.1038/s41596-023-00875-y. PubMed 37735235.
Backbone
  Vector backbone: pMCV
  Backbone size w/o insert (bp): 1799
  Total vector size (bp): 6080
  Modifications to backbone: Inserted AAV2 Rep and AAV4.68 Cap
  Vector type: Mammalian Expression, AAV
Growth in bacteria
  Bacterial resistance: Ampicillin, 100 μg/mL
  Growth temperature: 37°C
  Growth strain: DH5alpha
  Copy number: High Copy
Gene/Insert
  Gene/Insert name: AAV4.68 Cap
  Species: Synthetic
  Insert size (bp): 2211
  Mutation: T591V, D593R, R594G, T596R
  Cloning method: Restriction Enzyme; 5′ cloning site EcoRV (not destroyed); 3′ cloning site None (unknown if destroyed)
  Sequencing primers: 5′ CATGTGGTCACGCTGGGTATTTAAG
Terms and licenses: Academic/Nonprofit Terms; Industry Terms: Not Available to Industry
How to cite: pAAV4.68-mut was a gift from Aravind Asokan (Addgene plasmid # 201064 ; http://n2t.net/addgene:201064 ; RRID:Addgene_201064)
